>Addgene plasmid #35040 | pmCherry-C1-FAK-HA-V744G | depositor full sequence | sequence record 42587 | pmCherry-C1-FAK-HA-V744G sequence 7913 bps
TAGTTATTAATAGTAATCAATTACGGGGTCATTAGTTCATAGCCCATATATGGAGTTCCGCGTTACATAA
CTTACGGTAAATGGCCCGCCTGGCTGACCGCCCAACGACCCCCGCCCATTGACGTCAATAATGACGTATG
TTCCCATAGTAACGCCAATAGGGACTTTCCATTGACGTCAATGGGTGGAGTATTTACGGTAAACTGCCCA
CTTGGCAGTACATCAAGTGTATCATATGCCAAGTACGCCCCCTATTGACGTCAATGACGGTAAATGGCCC
GCCTGGCATTATGCCCAGTACATGACCTTATGGGACTTTCCTACTTGGCAGTACATCTACGTATTAGTCA
TCGCTATTACCATGGTGATGCGGTTTTGGCAGTACATCAATGGGCGTGGATAGCGGTTTGACTCACGGGG
ATTTCCAAGTCTCCACCCCATTGACGTCAATGGGAGTTTGTTTTGGCACCAAAATCAACGGGACTTTCCA
AAATGTCGTAACAACTCCGCCCCATTGACGCAAATGGGCGGTAGGCGTGTACGGTGGGAGGTCTATATAA
GCAGAGCTGGTTTAGTGAACCGTCAGATCCGCTAGCGCCACCATGGTGAGCAAGGGCGAGGAGGATAACA
TGGCCATCATCAAGGAGTTCATGCGCTTCAAGGTGCACATGGAGGGCTCCGTGAACGGCCACGAGTTCGA
GATCGAGGGCGAGGGCGAGGGCCGCCCCTACGAGGGCACCCAGACCGCCAAGCTGAAGGTGACCAAGGGT
GGCCCCCTGCCCTTCGCCTGGGACATCCTGTCCCCTCAGTTCATGTACGGCTCCAAGGCCTACGTGAAGC
ACCCCGCCGACATCCCCGACTACTTGAAGCTGTCCTTCCCCGAGGGCTTCAAGTGGGAGCGCGTGATGAA
CTTCGAGGACGGCGGCGTGGTGACCGTGACCCAGGACTCCTCCCTGCAGGACGGCGAGTTCATCTACAAG
GTGAAGCTGCGCGGCACCAACTTCCCCTCCGACGGCCCCGTAATGCAGAAGAAGACCATGGGCTGGGAGG
CCTCCTCCGAGCGGATGTACCCCGAGGACGGCGCCCTGAAGGGCGAGATCAAGCAGAGGCTGAAGCTGAA
GGACGGCGGCCACTACGACGCTGAGGTCAAGACCACCTACAAGGCCAAGAAGCCCGTGCAGCTGCCCGGC
GCCTACAACGTCAACATCAAGTTGGACATCACCTCCCACAACGAGGACTACACCATCGTGGAACAGTACG
AACGCGCCGAGGGCCGCCACTCCACCGGCGGCATGGACGAGCTGTACAAGAGATCTATGGCAGCTGCTTA
TCTTGACCCAAACTTGAATCACACACCAAGTTCGAGTACTAAGACTCACCTGGGTACTGGCATGGAACGG
TCCCCTGGTGCAATGGAACGAGTATTAAAGGTCTTTCATCATTTTGAAAGCAGTAGTGAGCCAACCACCT
GGGCCAGTATTATCAGGCATGGAGATGCTACTGATGTCAGGGGCATCATTCAGAAGATAGTGGACAGTCA
CAAAGTAAAGCACGTGGCCTGCTATGGATTTCGCCTCAGTCACCTGCGATCGGAGGAGGTGCACTGGCTG
CACGTGGACATGGGTGTCTCCAGTGTGAGGGAGAAATATGAACTCGCCCACCCACCAGAGGAGTGGAAAT
ATGAGTTGAGAATTCGTTACTTGCCAAAAGGATTTCTAAACCAGTTTACTGAAGATAAGCCAACATTGAA
TTTCTTCTATCAACAGGTGAAGAGTGACTACATGCAAGAAATAGCTGATCAAGTAGACCAAGAAATAGCT
TTGAAGTTGGGTTGTTTGGAAATTAGGCGATCCTATTGGGAGATGAGGGGTAATGCCCTAGAGAAGAAGT
CCAACTATGAAGTATTAGAAAAAGATGTTGGTTTAAAGCGATTTTTTCCTAAGAGTTTACTGGATTCTGT
CAAGGCCAAAACACTAAGAAAGCTGATCCAGCAAACATTCAGGCAGTTTGCCAACCTTAATAGAGAAGAA
AGCATCCTGAAATTCTTTGAGATTCTTTCTCCTGTGTACAGATTTGACAAAGAGTGCTTCAAGTGTGCCC
TTGGGTCAAGTTGGATCATTTCTGTGGAATTGGCAATCGGCCCAGAAGAAGGGATCAGTTACCTGACAGA
CAAAGGCTGCAATCCCACACACCTAGCAGACTTTAACCAAGTGCAGACCATCCAGTACTCAAACAGTGAA
GACAAAGACAGGAAAGGAATGCTACAACTCAAAATCGCTGGTGCTCCTGAGCCTCTGACCGTGACGGCAC
CATCCCTAACCATTGCCGAGAACATGGCCGACCTGATTGATGGATACTGCCGGCTGGTGAATGGAGCCAC
ACAATCTTTCATCATCAGACCCCAGAAAGAAGGTGAACGGGCGTTGCCATCAATACCAAAGTTGGCCAAC
AGTGAAAAGCAAGGCATGCGGACACATGCAGTCTCTGTGTCAGAGACAGATGACTATGCAGAGATCATCG
ATGAGGAAGACACATACACCATGCCCTCGACCAGGGATTATGAGATTCAGAGAGAAAGAATAGAACTTGG
ACGCTGTATTGGAGAAGGTCAGTTTGGAGATGTACATCAAGGCGTGTACCTGAGCCCAGAGAATCCAGCT
TTGGCTGTTGCAATCAAAACATGTAAAAACTGTACTTCGGACAGCGTGAGAGAGAAGTTCCTTCAAGAAG
CCTTAACAATGCGTCAGTTTGACCATCCTCACATCGTGAAGCTGATTGGAGTCATTACAGAGAACCCTGT
CTGGATAATCATGGAGTTGTGCACACTTGGAGAGCTGAGGTCATTTTTGCAAGTAAGAAAATACAGCTTG
GACCTGGCATCTTTGATATTATATGCCTATCAGCTTAGTACAGCACTCGCGTATCTGGAGAGCAAAAGAT
TTGTTCACAGGGACATTGCTGCTCGGAATGTTCTGGTGTCTTCAAATGATTGTGTAAAATTGGGAGACTT
TGGATTATCTCGATATATGGAAGACAGTACTTACTATAAAGCTTCCAAAGGAAAATTACCTATTAAATGG
ATGGCTCCAGAGTCAATCAATTTTCGACGTTTTACCTCAGCTAGTGACGTGTGGATGTTTGGTGTGTGTA
TGTGGGAGATACTGATGCATGGCGTGAAGCCTTTTCAAGGAGTGAAGAACAATGATGTGATCGGTCGAAT
TGAAAATGGGGAAAGATTACCAATGCCTCCAAATTGTCCTCCCACCCTCTACAGCCTTATGACGAAATGT
TGGGCCTATGACCCCAGCAGGCGGCCCAGGTTTACTGAACTAAAAGCTCAGCTCAGCACAATCCTGGAGG
AGGAGAAGGTGCAGCAAGAAGAACGGATGAGGATGGAATCCAGAAGACAGGCTACCGTGTCCTGGGACTC
TGGAGGGTCTGATGAAGCACCACCCAAGCCCAGCAGACCTGGTTATCCTAGCCCGAGATCCAGTGAAGGA
TTTTATCCCAGCCCACAGCACATGGTCCAGACCAATCACTACCAGGGCTCTGGCTACCCGGGTTCCCATG
GAATCCCAGCCATGGCTGGCAGCATTTACCAAGGTCAGGCATCTCTTCTGGACCAGACAGAATTGTGGAA
TCACAGACCTCAGGAGATGTCCATGTGGCAGCCCAGTGTGGAGGATTCGGCAGCTTTGGACCTTCGAGGG
ATGGGACAGGTGCTTCCCCCTCACCTGATGGAAGAGCGGCTAATCCGACAGCAGCAGGAAATGGAAGAAG
ACCAGCGCTGGCTGGAGAAGGAAGAGCGATTCCTGAAACCTGATGTGAGGCTCTCTCGAGGCAGCATCGA
CAGGGAAGACGGGAGTTTTCAGGGTCCGACTGGAAACCAACACATCTATCAGCCTGTGGGGAAGCCAGAT
CCTGCAGCTCCACCAAAGAAACCTCCTCGCCCTGGAGCACCTGGCCACCTAAGCAACCTGTCCAGCATCA
GCAGCCCTGCAGACAGCTACAATGAGGGTGTCAAGCTTCAGCCCCAGGAAATCAGCCCCCCTCCCACTGC
CAACCTTGACCGGTCCAATGACAAGGTATATGAGAATGTGACAGGCCTAGTGAAGGCTGTCATCGAGATG
TCCAGCAAAATCCAGCCAGCTCCTCCAGAAGAGTACGTCCCTATGGTGAAGGAAGTTGGCCTGGCCCTGC
GGACCTTACTAGCCACGGTGGATGAGACCATTCCTGCTCTTCCAGCCAGCACTCATCGAGAGATCGAGAT
GGCACAGAAGCTGCTGAACTCCGACTTAGGCGAGCTCATCAGCAAGATGAAGCTGGCGCAGCAGTACGTC
ATGACCAGCCTGCAGCAGGAGTATAAGAAGCAGATGCTGACAGCTGCTCACGCCCTGGCTGTGGATGCCA
AGAACCTACTTGATGTTATTGATCAAGCAAGACTGAAAATGCTAGGGCAGACACGCGGCCGCATCTTTTA
CCCATACGATGTTCCTGACTATGCGGGCTATCCCTATGACGTCCCGGACTATGCAGGATCCACCGGATCT
AGATAAGGTACCGCGGGCCCGGGATCCACCGGATCTAGATAACTGATCATAATCAGCCATACCACATTTG
TAGAGGTTTTACTTGCTTTAAAAAACCTCCCACACCTCCCCCTGAACCTGAAACATAAAATGAATGCAAT
TGTTGTTGTTAACTTGTTTATTGCAGCTTATAATGGTTACAAATAAAGCAATAGCATCACAAATTTCACA
AATAAAGCATTTTTTTCACTGCATTCTAGTTGTGGTTTGTCCAAACTCATCAATGTATCTTAACGCGTAA
ATTGTAAGCGTTAATATTTTGTTAAAATTCGCGTTAAATTTTTGTTAAATCAGCTCATTTTTTAACCAAT
AGGCCGAAATCGGCAAAATCCCTTATAAATCAAAAGAATAGACCGAGATAGGGT
[37 nt withheld, positions 4955-4991]
AAAGAACGTGGACTCCAACGTCAAAGG
[49 nt withheld, positions 5019-5067]
T
[91 nt withheld, positions 5069-5159]
G
[124 nt withheld, positions 5161-5284]
CAGGTGGCACTTTTCGGGGAAATGTGCGCGGAACCCCTATTTGTTTATTTTTCTAAATACATTCAAATAT
GTATCCGCTCATGAGACAATAACCCTGATAAATGCTTCAATAATATTGAAAAAGGAAGAGTCCTGAGGCG
GAAAGAACCAGCTGTGGAATGTGTGTCAGTTAGGGTGTGGAAAGTCCCCAGGCTCCCCAGCAGGCAGAAG
TATGCAAAGCATGCATCTCAATTAGTCAGCAACCAGGTGTGGAAAGTCCCCAGGCTCCCCAGCAGGCAGA
AGTATGCAAAGCATGCATCTCAATTAGTCAGCAACCATAGTCCCGCCCCTAACTCCGCCCATCCCGCCCC
TAACTCCGCCCAGTTCCGCCCATTCTCCGCCCCATGGCTGACTAATTTTTTTTATTTATGCAGAGGCCGA
GGCCGCCTCGGCCTCTGAGCTATTCCAGAAGTAGTGAGGAGGCTTTTTTGGAGGCCTAGGCTTTTGCAAA
GATCGATCAAGAGACAGGATGAGGATCGTTTCGCATGATTGAACAAGATGGATTGCACGCAGGTTCTCCG
GCCGCTTGGGTGGAGAGGCTATTCGGCTATGACTGGGCACAACAGACAATCGGCTGCTCTGATGCCGCCG
TGTTCCGGCTGTCAGCGCAGGGGCGCCCGGTTCTTTTTGTCAAGACCGACCTGTCCGGTGCCCTGAATGA
ACTGCAAGACGAGGCAGCGCGGCTATCGTGGCTGGCCACGACGGGCGTTCCTTGCGCAGCTGTGCTCGAC
GTTGTCACTGAAGCGGGAAGGGACTGGCTGCTATTGGGCGAAGTGCCGGGGCAGGATCTCCTGTCATCTC
ACCTTGCTCCTGCCGAGAAAGTATCCATCATGGCTGATGCAATGCGGCGGCTGCATACGCTTGATCCGGC
TACCTGCCCATTCGACCACCAAGCGAAACATCGCATCGAGCGAGCACGTACTCGGATGGAAGCCGGTCTT
GTCGATCAGGATGATCTGGACGAAGAGCATCAGGGGCTCGCGCCAGCCGAACTGTTCGCCAGGCTCAAGG
CGAGCATGCCCGACGGCGAGGATCTCGTCGTGACCCATGGCGATGCCTGCTTGCCGAATATCATGGTGGA
AAATGGCCGCTTTTCTGGATTCATCGACTGTGGCCGGCTGGGTGTGGCGGACCGCTATCAGGACATAGCG
TTGGCTACCCGTGATATTGCTGAAGAGCTTGGCGGCGAATGGGCTGACCGCTTCCTCGTGCTTTACGGTA
TCGCCGCTCCCGATTCGCAGCGCATCGCCTTCTATCGCCTTCTTGACGAGTTCTTCTGAGCGGGACTCTG
GGGTTCGAAATGACCGACCAAGCGACGCCCAACCTGCCATCACGAGATTTCGATTCCACCGCCGCCTTCT
ATGAAAGGTTGGGCTTCGGAATCGTTTTCCGGGACGCCGGCTGGATGATCCTCCAGCGCGGGGATCTCAT
GCTGGAGTTCTTCGCCCACCCTAGGGGGAGGCTAACTGAAACACGGAAGGAGACAATACCGGAAGGAACC
CGCGCTATGACGGCAATAAAAAGACAGAATAAAACGCACGGTGTTGGGTCGTTTGTTCATAAACGCGGGG
TTCGGTCCCAGGGCTGGCACTCTGTCGATACCCCACCGAGACCCCATTGGGGCCAATACGCCCGCGTTTC
TTCCTTTTCCCCACCCCACCCCCCAAGTTCGGGTGAAGGCCCAGGGCTCGCAGCCAACGTCGGGGCGGCA
GGCCCTGCCATAGCCTCAGGTTACTCATATATACTTTAGATTGATTTAAAACTTCATTTTTAATTTAAAA
GGATCTAGGTGAAGATCCTTTTTGATAATCTCATGACCAAAATCCCTTAACGTGAGTTTTCGTTCCACTG
AGCGTCAGACCCCGTAGAAAAGATCAAAGGATCTTCTTGAGATCCTTTTTTTCTGCGCGTAATCTGCTGC
TTGCAAACAAAAAAACCACCGCTACCAGCGGTGGTTTGTTTGCCGGATCAAGAGCTACCAACTCTTTTTC
CGAAGGTAACTGGCTTCAGCAGAGCGCAGATACCAAATACTGTCCTTCTAGTGTAGCCGTAGTTAGGCCA
CCACTTCAAGAACTCTGTAGCACCGCCTACATACCTCGCTCTGCTAATCCTGTTACCAGTGGCTGCTGCC
AGTGGCGATAAGTCGTGTCTTACCGGGTTGGACTCAAGACGATAGTTACCGGATAAGGCGCAGCGGTCGG
GCTGAACGGGGGGTTCGTGCACACAGCCCAGCTTGGAGCGAACGACCTACACCGAACTGAGATACCTACA
GCGTGAGCTATGAGAAAGCGCCACGCTTCCCGAAGGGAGAAAGGCGGACAGGTATCCGGTAAGCGGCAGG
GTCGGAACAGGAGAGCGCACGAGGGAGCTTCCAGGGGGAAACGCCTGGTATCTTTATAGTCCTGTCGGGT
TTCGCCACCTCTGACTTGAGCGTCGATTTTTGTGATGCTCGTCAGGGGGGCGGAGCCTATGGAAAAACGC
CAGCAACGCGGCCTTTTTACGGTTCCTGGCCTTTTGCTGGCCTTTTGCTCACATGTTCTTTCCTGCGTTA
TCCCCTGATTCTGTGGATAACCGTATTACCGCCATGCAT
Features (pLannotate 1.2.2; 16 found; start..end, strand, type, name):
     61..364     +  enhancer       CMV enhancer: human cytomegalovirus immediate early enhancer
    365..568     +  promoter       CMV promoter: human cytomegalovirus (CMV) immediate early promoter
    603..1310    +  CDS            mCherry: mCherry is a basic (constitutively fluorescent) red fluorescent protein published in 2004, derived from Discosoma sp.. It is reported to be a very rapidly-maturing monomer with low acid sensitivity.
   1317..4466    +  CDS            Ptk2: FAK1_MOUSE - Also known as Fadk, Fak, Fak1, Kiaa4203. Experimental evidence at protein level: Swiss-Prot protein existence level 1. [Isoform 9]: Does not contain a kinase domain and inhibits PTK2/FAK1 phosphorylation and signaling. Its enhanced expression can attenuate the nuclear accumulation of LPXN and limit its ability to enhance serum response factor (SRF)-dependent gene transcription (By similarity). From Mus musculus (Mouse).
   4479..4541    +  CDS            3xHA (fragment): three tandem HA epitope tags
   4557..4582    +  misc_feature   MCS (fragment): multiple cloning site
   4594..4678    +  CDS            large T antigen (fragment): large T antigen from SV40 (simian virus 40)
   4701..4822    +  polyA_signal   SV40 poly(A) signal: SV40 polyadenylation signal
   4856..5284    -  rep_origin     f1 ori (sequence partly withheld): f1 bacteriophage origin of replication; arrow indicates direction of (+) strand synthesis
   5311..5415    +  promoter       AmpR promoter: bla
   5417..5774    +  promoter       SV40 promoter: SV40 enhancer and early promoter
   5809..6603    +  CDS            NeoR/KanR: aminoglycoside phosphotransferase from Tn5; aph(3')-II (or nptII); confers resistance to neomycin, kanamycin, and G418 (Geneticin®)
   6624..6776    +  CDS            ble (fragment): BLE_KLEPN - Experimental evidence at protein level: Swiss-Prot protein existence level 1. Binding protein with a strong affinity to the bleomycin family of antibiotics. Binds to CL990; an antimitotic-antibiotic compound. From Klebsiella pneumoniae.
   6835..6882    +  polyA_signal   HSV TK poly(A) signal: herpes simplex virus thymidine kinase polyadenylation signal (Cole and Stacy, 1985)
   6973..6989    -  polyA_signal   bGH poly(A) signal (fragment): bovine growth hormone polyadenylation signal
   7211..7799    +  rep_origin     ori: high-copy-number ColE1/pMB1/pBR322/pUC origin of replication
