[The description below was written by a language model from this plasmid's Addgene catalogue record and pLannotate feature annotations shown in this document.]
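Description:
pmCherry-C1-FAK-HA-V744G is a mammalian expression plasmid of about 7.9 kb built on the Clontech pmCherry-C1 backbone. It is propagated in E. coli from a high-copy ColE1/pUC-type origin and also carries an f1 origin. A single Tn5 NeoR/KanR cassette serves both hosts. A bacterial promoter (annotated as the bla promoter) drives it for kanamycin selection, and the SV40 enhancer/early promoter, with an HSV TK polyadenylation signal, drives it for G418 selection of transfected mammalian cells. The short ble, bGH poly(A) and large T antigen fragments in the generated feature table are most likely incidental matches to backbone sequence rather than functional elements.

The payload is a single fusion open reading frame transcribed from the human CMV immediate-early enhancer/promoter and terminated by the SV40 poly(A) signal. mCherry sits at the N-terminus, followed by mouse focal adhesion kinase (FAK, Ptk2; about 3.15 kb) cloned between BglII and KpnI sites. A C-terminal HA epitope tag is recorded in the catalogue as 2x HA, which fits the partial 3xHA match in the annotation. FAK carries a V744G substitution introduced by site-directed mutagenesis. It also lacks its final two amino acids (1051 and 1052), a deletion inherited from the parental GFP-FAK construct that the depositor considers functionally neutral. A Y42H difference from the reference protein is noted as well.

The associated publication concerns regulation of adhesion dynamics by calpain-mediated proteolysis of FAK. The plasmid therefore suits live imaging of red-fluorescent FAK at focal adhesions and HA-based detection of the mutant protein. The record does not state the effect of V744G on calpain cleavage.
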