Addgene plasmid #35040: pmCherry-C1-FAK-HA-V744G
Depositing lab: Anna Huttenlocher. Depositing organization: University of Wisconsin, Madison. Publication: Regulation of adhesion dynamics by calpain-mediated proteolysis of focal adhesion kinase (FAK). Chan KT, Bennin DA, Huttenlocher A. J Biol Chem. 2010 Apr 9;285(15):11418-26. Epub 2010 Feb 11. 10.1074/jbc.M109.090746 PubMed 20150423.
Backbone
  Vector backbone: pmCherry-c1
  Backbone manufacturer: BD Clontech
  Backbone size w/o insert (bp): 4700
  Vector type: Mammalian Expression
  Selectable markers: Neomycin (select with G418)
Growth in bacteria
  Bacterial resistance: Kanamycin, 50 μg/mL
  Growth temperature: 37°C
  Growth strain: DH5alpha
  Copy number: High Copy
Gene/Insert
  Gene/Insert name: focal adhesion kinase (alt name: FAK)
  Species: M. musculus (mouse)
  Insert size (bp): 3150
  Mutation: GFP-FAK-V744G was generated from GFP-FAK using the QuikChange site-directed mutagenesis kit (Stratagene, La Jolla, CA) with the following primers: forward, 5′-CAATCACTACCAGGGCTCTGGCTACCCG-3′; and reverse, 5′-CGGGTAGCCAGAGCCCTGGTAGTGATTG-3′; deletion of amino acids 1051 & 1052
  Entrez Gene: Ptk2 (a.k.a. FADK 1, FAK, FRNK, Fadk, p125FAK)
  Tag / fusion protein: mCherry (N terminal on insert); 2x HA (C terminal on insert)
  Cloning method: Restriction Enzyme; 5′ cloning site Bgl 2 (not destroyed); 3′ cloning site Kpn 1 (not destroyed)
  Sequencing primers: 5′ GACAGATCTATGGCAGCTGCTTATCTTGACCCAAAC; 3′ 5' GTAGGTACCTTATCTAGATCCGGTGGATC 3'
Resource information
  A portion of this plasmid was derived from a plasmid made by: Murine GFP-FAK (pEGFP-C1-FAK-HA) was provided by D. Schlaepfer (University of California San Diego).
Terms and licenses: Academic/Nonprofit Terms; Industry Terms: Not Available to Industry
Depositor comments: Please note that both the full plasmid sequence and Addgene's sequencing result identified a Y42H mutation when compared to GenBank entry NP_032008.2. The final two FAK amino acids are missing in this construct, as the original source for the FAK construct used in this plasmid was originally missing these same amino acids. The depositing laboratory states that the deletion should not affect any FAK function since it is outside of the FAK primary sequence.
How to cite: pmCherry-C1-FAK-HA-V744G was a gift from Anna Huttenlocher (Addgene plasmid # 35040 ; http://n2t.net/addgene:35040 ; RRID:Addgene_35040)
