>Addgene plasmid #35040 | pmCherry-C1-FAK-HA-V744G | addgene partial sequence | sequence record 44267 | SV40pA-R 5'-GAAATTTGTGATGCTATTGC-3'
GTTAACAACAACAATTGCATTCATTTTATGTTTCAGGTTCAGGGGGAGGTGTGGGAGGTTTTTTAAAGCA
AGTAAAACCTCTACAAATGTGGTATGGCTGATTATGATCAGTTATCTAGATCCGGTGGATCCCGGGCCCG
CGGTACCTTATCTAGATCCGGTGGATCCTGCATAGTCCGGGACGTCATAGGGATAGCCCGCATAGTCAGG
AACATCGTATGGGTAAAAGATGCGGCCGCGTGTCTGCCCTAGCATTTTCAGTCTTGCTTGATCAATAACA
TCAAGTAGGTTCTTGGCATCCACAGCCAGGGCGTGAGCAGCTGTCAGCATCTGCTTCTTATACTCCTGCT
GCAGGCTGGTCATGACGTACTGCTGCGCCAGCTTCATCTTGCTGATGAGCTCGCCTAAGTCGGAGTTCAG
CAGCTTCTGTGCCATCTCGATCTCTCGATGAGTGCTGGCTGGAAGAGCAGGAATGGTCTCATCCACCGTG
GCTAGTAAGGTCCGCAGGGCCAGGCCAACTTCCTTCACCATAGGGACGTACTCTTCTGGAGGAGCTGGCT
GGATTTTGCTGGACATCTCGATGACAGCCTTCACTAGGCCTGTCACATTTTCATATACCTTGTCATTGGA
CCGGTCAAGGTTGGCAGTGGGAGGGGGGCTGATTTCCTGGGGCTGAAGCTTGACACCCTCATTGTAGCTG
TCTGCAGGGCTGCTGATGCTGGACAGGTTGCTTAGGTGGCCAGGTGCTCCAGGGCGAGGAGGTTTCTTTG
GTGGAGCTGCAGGATCTGGCTTCCCCACAGGCTGATAGATGTGTTGGTTTCCAGTCGGACCCTGAAAACT
CCCGTCTTCCCTGTCGATGCTGCCTCGAGAGAGCCTCACATCAGGTTTCAG
