>Addgene plasmid #35040 | pmCherry-C1-FAK-HA-V744G | addgene partial sequence | sequence record 44307 | mCherry-F 5'-ccccgtaatgcagaagaaga-3'
CCCCGAGGACGGCGCCCTGAAGGGCGAGATCAAGCAGAGGCTGAAGCTGAAGGACGGCGGCCACTACGAC
GCTGAGGTCAAGACCACCTACAAGGCCAAGAAGCCCGTGCAGCTGCCCGGCGCCTACAACGTCAACATCA
AGTTGGACATCACCTCCCACAACGAGGACTACACCATCGTGGAACAGTACGAACGCGCCGAGGGCCGCCA
CTCCACCGGCGGCATGGACGAGCTGTACAAGAGATCTATGGCAGCTGCTTATCTTGACCCAAACTTGAAT
CACACACCAAGTTCGAGTACTAAGACTCACCTGGGTACTGGCATGGAACGGTCCCCTGGTGCAATGGAAC
GAGTATTAAAGGTCTTTCATCATTTTGAAAGCAGTAGTGAGCCAACCACCTGGGCCAGTATTATCAGGCA
TGGAGATGCTACTGATGTCAGGGGCATCATTCAGAAGATAGTGGACAGTCACAAAGTAAAGCACGTGGCC
TGCTATGGATTTCGCCTCAGTCACCTGCGATCGGAGGAGGTGCACTGGCTGCACGTGGACATGGGTGTCT
CCAGTGTGAGGGAGAAATATGAACTCGCCCACCCACCAGAGGAGTGGAAATATGAGTTGAGAATTCGTTA
CTTGCCAAAAGGATTTCTAAACCAGTTTACTGAAGATAAGCCAACATTGAATTTCTTCTATCAACAGGTG
AAGAGTGACTACATGCAAGAAATAGCTGATCAAGTAGACCAAGAAATAGCTTTGAAGTTGGGTTGTTTGG
AAATTAGGCGATCCTATTGGGAGATGAGGGGTAATGCCCTAGAGAAGAAGTCCAACTATGAAGTATTAGA
AAAAGATGTTGGTTTAAAGCGATTTTTTCCTAAGAGTT
