>Addgene plasmid #35040 | pmCherry-C1-FAK-HA-V744G | addgene partial sequence | sequence record 44308 | mFAK-F2 5'-CGTGAAGCCTTTTCAAGGAG-3'
AAGATTACCAATGCCTCCAAATTGTCCTCCCACCCTCTACAGCCTTATGACGAAATGTTGGGCCTATGAC
CCCAGCAGGCGGCCCAGGTTTACTGAACTAAAAGCTCAGCTCAGCACAATCCTGGAGGAGGAGAAGGTGC
AGCAAGAAGAACGGATGAGGATGGAATCCAGAAGACAGGCTACCGTGTCCTGGGACTCTGGAGGGTCTGA
TGAAGCACCACCCAAGCCCAGCAGACCTGGTTATCCTAGCCCGAGATCCAGTGAAGGATTTTATCCCAGC
CCACAGCACATGGTCCAGACCAATCACTACCAGGGCTCTGGCTACCCGGGTTCCCATGGAATCCCAGCCA
TGGCTGGCAGCATTTACCAAGGTCAGGCATCTCTTCTGGACCAGACAGAATTGTGGAATCACAGACCTCA
GGAGATGTCCATGTGGCAGCCCAGTGTGGAGGATTCGGCAGCTTTGGACCTTCGAGGGATGGGACAGGTG
CTTCCCCCTCACCTGATGGAAGAGCGGCTAATCCGACAGCAGCAGGAAATGGAAGAAGACCAGCGCTGGC
TGGAGAAGGAAGAGCGATTCCTGAAACCTGATGTGAGGCTCTCTCGAGGCAGCATCGACAGGGAAGACGG
GAGTTTTCAGGGTCCGACTGGAAACCAACACATCTATCAGCCTGTGGGGAAGCCAGATCCTGCAGCTCCA
CCAAAGAAACCTCCTCGCCCTGGAGCACCTGGCCACCTAAGCAACCTGTCCAGCATCAGCAGCCCTGCAG
ACAGCTACAATGAGGGTGTCAAGCTTCAGCCCCAGGAAATCAGCCCCCCTCCCACTGCCAACCTTGACCG
GTCCAATGACAAGGTATATGAAAATGTGACAGGCCTAGTGAAGGCTGTCATCGAGATGTCCAGCAAA
